Addgene plasmid #50364: AAV phSyn1(S)-FlpE-bGHpA
Purpose: Can be used to generate AAV virus that will express FlpE recombinse gene in neurons from the synapsin promoter
Depositing lab: Hongkui Zeng. Depositing organization: Allen Institute. Publication: Transgenic mice for intersectional targeting of neural sensors and effectors with high specificity and performance. Madisen L, Garner AR, Shimaoka D, Chuong AS, Klapoetke NC, Li L, van der Bourg A, Niino Y, Egolf L, Monetti C, Gu H, Mills M, Cheng A, Tasic B, Nguyen TN, Sunkin SM, Benucci A, Nagy A, Miyawaki A, Helmchen F, Empson RM, Knopfel T, Boyden ES, Reid RC, Carandini M, Zeng H. Neuron. 2015 Mar 4;85(5):942-58. doi: 10.1016/j.neuron.2015.02.022. PubMed 25741722.
Backbone
  Vector backbone: pAAV-MCS
  Backbone manufacturer: Stratagene
  Total vector size (bp): 4972
  Modifications to backbone: A fragment containing the hSyn1 promoter-FlpE recombinase gene-bGHpA were swapped in to replace the CMV promoter-MCS-hGHpA sequence. Total insert size including the two ITRs is 2375 bp.
  Vector type: AAV
Growth in bacteria
  Bacterial resistance: Ampicillin, 100 μg/mL
  Growth temperature: 30°C
  Growth strain: Stbl2
  Copy number: Unknown
Gene/Insert
  Gene/Insert name: FlpE recombinase gene (alt name: Enhanced form of Flp recombinase)
  Species: S. cerevisiae (budding yeast)
  Insert size (bp): 1302
  Promoter: hSyn1
  Cloning method: Restriction Enzyme; 5′ cloning site Not1 (not destroyed); 3′ cloning site Not1 (not destroyed)
  Sequencing primers: 5′ none; 3′ none
Terms and licenses: Academic/Nonprofit Terms; Industry Terms: Not Available to Industry
How to cite: AAV phSyn1(S)-FlpE-bGHpA was a gift from Hongkui Zeng (Addgene plasmid # 50364 ; http://n2t.net/addgene:50364 ; RRID:Addgene_50364)
