[The description below was written by a language model from this plasmid's Addgene catalogue record and the feature table of its GenBank file.]
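Description:
AAV phSyn1(S)-FlpE-bGHpA is a 4,972 bp AAV transfer plasmid built on the Stratagene pAAV-MCS backbone. The original CMV promoter–MCS–hGH polyadenylation cassette was replaced with a neuron-directed FlpE expression unit. The plasmid is maintained in E. coli through a high-copy ColE1/pUC-type origin and selected with ampicillin via the bla (beta-lactamase) gene under its own promoter. An f1 phage origin is also present in the backbone. The record lists a recombination-deficient host strain, which is typical for plasmids carrying the repeat-rich and unstable AAV inverted terminal repeats.

The payload sits between two AAV serotype 2 ITRs, which provide the cis signals for replication and packaging of the intervening DNA into AAV particles. The ITR-to-ITR segment is 2,375 bp, well within AAV packaging capacity. Within it, a roughly 450 bp human synapsin I promoter, which confers neuron-specific expression, drives the FLPe coding sequence of about 1.3 kb. The annotation describes FLPe as a thermostable variant of the Saccharomyces cerevisiae Flp recombinase fused to an SV40 nuclear localization signal. Transcripts are terminated by the bovine growth hormone polyadenylation signal. The cassette was introduced as a fragment flanked by NotI sites, which are retained.

The stated purpose is to produce recombinant AAV that expresses FlpE in neurons. The enzyme then recombines FRT sites to switch Flp-dependent alleles or reporter cassettes on or off. The associated publication concerns intersectional transgenic strategies for targeting neural sensors and effectors, which fits use as a virally delivered Flp driver alongside other recombinase or transactivator systems.
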