LOCUS       Exported 4972 bp ds-DNA circular SYN 12-MAY-2021
DEFINITION  Can be used to generate AAV virus that will express FlpE recombinse
            gene in neurons from the synapsin promoter.
ACCESSION   .
VERSION     .
KEYWORDS    AAV phSyn1(S)-FlpE-bGHpA
SOURCE      synthetic DNA construct
  ORGANISM  synthetic DNA construct
REFERENCE   1 (bases 1 to 4972)
  AUTHORS   Madisen L, Garner AR, Shimaoka D, Chuong AS, Klapoetke NC, Li L, van
            der Bourg A, Niino Y, Egolf L, Monetti C, Gu H, Mills M, Cheng A,
            Tasic B, Nguyen TN, Sunkin SM, Benucci A, Nagy A, Miyawaki A,
            Helmchen F, Empson RM, Knopfel T, Boyden ES, Reid RC, Carandini M,
            Zeng H
  TITLE     Transgenic mice for intersectional targeting of neural sensors and
            effectors with high specificity and performance.
  JOURNAL   Neuron. 2015 Mar 4;85(5):942-58. doi: 10.1016/j.neuron.2015.02.022.
  PUBMED    25741722
REFERENCE   2 (bases 1 to 4972)
  AUTHORS   .
  TITLE     Direct Submission
  JOURNAL   Exported May 12, 2021 from SnapGene Server 1.1.58
            http://www.snapgene.com
FEATURES             Location/Qualifiers
     source          1..4972
                     /organism="synthetic DNA construct"
                     /mol_type="other DNA"
     repeat_region   1..141
                     /label=AAV2 ITR
                     /note="inverted terminal repeat of adeno-associated virus
                     serotype 2"
     repeat_region   12..141
                     /label=AAV2 ITR
     promoter        177..624
                     /label=hSyn promoter
                     /note="human synapsin I promoter; confers neuron-specific
                     expression (Kugler et al., 2003)"
     CDS             658..1956
                     /codon_start=1
                     /product="nuclear-targeted site-specific recombinase"
                     /label=FLPe
                     /note="FLPe is a fusion between the SV40 nuclear
                     localization signal and a thermostable version of the
                     Saccharomyces cerevisiae site-specific recombinase FLP.
                     Recombination occurs at FRT sequences."
                     /translation="MAPKKKRKVMSQFDILCKTPPKVLVRQFVERFERPSGEKIASCAA
                     ELTYLCWMITHNGTAIKRATFMSYNTIISNSLSFDIVNKSLQFKYKTQKATILEASLKK
                     LIPAWEFTIIPYNGQKHQSDITDIVSSLQLQFESSEEADKGNSHSKKMLKALLSEGESI
                     WEITEKILNSFEYTSRFTKTKTLYQFLFLATFINCGRFSDIKNVDPKSFKLVQNKYLGV
                     IIQCLVTETKTSVSRHIYFFSARGRIDPLVYLDEFLRNSEPVLKRVNRTGNSSSNKQEY
                     QLLKDNLVRSYNKALKKNAPYPIFAIKNGPKSHIGRHLMTSFLSMKGLTELTNVVGNWS
                     DKRASAVARTTYTHQITAIPDHYFALVSRYYAYDPISKEMIALKDETNPIEEWQHIEQL
                     KGSAEGSIRYPAWNGIISQEVLDYLSSYINRRI"
     primer_bind     complement(1999..2016)
                     /label=BGH-rev
                     /note="Bovine growth hormone terminator, reverse primer.
                     Also called BGH reverse"
     polyA_signal    2005..2212
                     /label=bGH poly(A) signal
                     /note="bovine growth hormone polyadenylation signal"
     repeat_region   2235..2375
                     /label=AAV2 ITR
                     /note="inverted terminal repeat of adeno-associated virus
                     serotype 2"
     repeat_region   2235..2364
                     /label=AAV2 ITR
     rep_origin      2450..2905
                     /direction=RIGHT
                     /label=f1 ori
                     /note="f1 bacteriophage origin of replication; arrow
                     indicates direction of (+) strand synthesis"
     primer_bind     complement(2537..2556)
                     /label=F1ori-R
                     /note="F1 origin, reverse primer"
     primer_bind     2747..2768
                     /label=F1ori-F
                     /note="F1 origin, forward primer"
     primer_bind     complement(2922..2941)
                     /label=pRS-marker
                     /note="pRS vectors, use to sequence yeast selectable
                     marker"
     primer_bind     3041..3063
                     /label=pGEX 3'
                     /note="pGEX vectors, reverse primer"
     primer_bind     complement(3101..3119)
                     /label=pBRforEco
                     /note="pBR322 vectors, upsteam of EcoRI site, forward
                     primer"
     promoter        3187..3291
                     /gene="bla"
                     /label=AmpR promoter
     CDS             3292..4152
                     /codon_start=1
                     /gene="bla"
                     /product="beta-lactamase"
                     /label=AmpR
                     /note="confers resistance to ampicillin, carbenicillin, and
                     related antibiotics"
                     /translation="MSIQHFRVALIPFFAAFCLPVFAHPETLVKVKDAEDQLGARVGYI
                     ELDLNSGKILESFRPEERFPMMSTFKVLLCGAVLSRIDAGQEQLGRRIHYSQNDLVEYS
                     PVTEKHLTDGMTVRELCSAAITMSDNTAANLLLTTIGGPKELTAFLHNMGDHVTRLDRW
                     EPELNEAIPNDERDTTMPVAMATTLRKLLTGELLTLASRQQLIDWMEADKVAGPLLRSA
                     LPAGWFIADKSGAGERGSRGIIAALGPDGKPSRIVVIYTTGSQATMDERNRQIAEIGAS
                     LIKHW"
     primer_bind     complement(3510..3529)
                     /label=Amp-R
                     /note="Ampicillin resistance gene, reverse primer"
     rep_origin      4323..4911
                     /direction=RIGHT
                     /label=ori
                     /note="high-copy-number ColE1/pMB1/pBR322/pUC origin of
                     replication"
     primer_bind     4812..4831
                     /label=pBR322ori-F
                     /note="pBR322 origin, forward primer"
ORIGIN
        1 cctgcaggca gctgcgcgct cgctcgctca ctgaggccgc ccgggcaaag cccgggcgtc
       61 gggcgacctt tggtcgcccg gcctcagtga gcgagcgagc gcgcagagag ggagtggcca
      121 actccatcac taggggttcc tgcggccgca cgcgtctgca gagggccctg cgtatgagtg
      181 caagtgggtt ttaggaccag gatgaggcgg ggtgggggtg cctacctgac gaccgacccc
      241 gacccactgg acaagcaccc aacccccatt ccccaaattg cgcatcccct atcagagagg
      301 gggaggggaa acaggatgcg gcgaggcgcg tgcgcactgc cagcttcagc accgcggaca
      361 gtgccttcgc ccccgcctgg cggcgcgcgc caccgccgcc tcagcactga aggcgcgctg
      421 acgtcactcg ccggtccccc gcaaactccc cttcccggcc accttggtcg cgtccgcgcc
      481 gccgccggcc cagccggacc gcaccacgcg aggcgcgaga taggggggca cgggcgcgac
      541 catctgcgct gcggcgccgg cgactcagcg ctgcctcagt ctgcggtggg cagcggagga
      601 gtcgtgtcgt gcctgagagc gcagacgcgt ggacggtacc cttcaggtcg acccaccatg
      661 gctcccaaga agaagaggaa ggtgatgagt caatttgata tattatgtaa aacaccacct
      721 aaggtcctgg ttcgtcagtt tgtggaaagg tttgaaagac cttcagggga aaaaatagca
      781 tcatgtgctg ctgaactaac ctatttatgt tggatgatta ctcataacgg aacagcaatc
      841 aagagagcca cattcatgag ctataatact atcataagca attcgctgag tttcgatatt
      901 gtcaacaaat cactccagtt taaatacaag acgcaaaaag caacaattct ggaagcctca
      961 ttaaagaaat taattcctgc ttgggaattt acaattattc cttacaatgg acaaaaacat
     1021 caatctgata tcactgatat tgtaagtagt ttgcaattac agttcgaatc atcggaagaa
     1081 gcagataagg gaaatagcca cagtaaaaaa atgcttaaag cacttctaag tgagggtgaa
     1141 agcatctggg agatcactga gaaaatacta aattcgtttg agtatacctc gagatttaca
     1201 aaaacaaaaa ctttatacca attcctcttc ctagctactt tcatcaattg tggaagattc
     1261 agcgatatta agaacgttga tccgaaatca tttaaattag tccaaaataa gtatctggga
     1321 gtaataatcc agtgtttagt gacagagaca aagacaagcg ttagtaggca catatacttc
     1381 tttagcgcaa ggggtaggat cgatccactt gtatatttgg atgaattttt gaggaattct
     1441 gaaccagtcc taaaacgagt aaataggacc ggcaattctt caagcaacaa acaggaatac
     1501 caattattaa aagataactt agtcagatcg tacaacaagg ctttgaagaa aaatgcgcct
     1561 tatccaatct ttgctataaa gaatggccca aaatctcaca ttggaagaca tttgatgacc
     1621 tcatttctgt caatgaaggg cctaacggag ttgactaatg ttgtgggaaa ttggagcgat
     1681 aagcgtgctt ctgccgtggc caggacaacg tatactcatc agataacagc aatacctgat
     1741 cactacttcg cactagtttc tcggtactat gcatatgatc caatatcaaa ggaaatgata
     1801 gcattgaagg atgagactaa tccaattgag gagtggcagc atatagaaca gctaaagggt
     1861 agtgctgaag gaagcatacg ataccccgca tggaatggga taatatcaca ggaggtacta
     1921 gactaccttt catcctacat aaatagacgc atataatgat ctagagtcga gttaattaag
     1981 aattccgccc cagatctgcc tcgactgtgc cttctagttg ccagccatct gttgtttgcc
     2041 cctcccccgt gccttccttg accctggaag gtgccactcc cactgtcctt tcctaataaa
     2101 atgaggaaat tgcatcgcat tgtctgagta ggtgtcattc tattctgggg ggtggggtgg
     2161 ggcaggacag caagggggag gattgggaag acaatagcag gcatgctggg gacacgtgcg
     2221 gaccgagcgg ccgcaggaac ccctagtgat ggagttggcc actccctctc tgcgcgctcg
     2281 ctcgctcact gaggccgggc gaccaaaggt cgcccgacgc ccgggctttg cccgggcggc
     2341 ctcagtgagc gagcgagcgc gcagctgcct gcaggggcgc ctgatgcggt attttctcct
     2401 tacgcatctg tgcggtattt cacaccgcat annnnnnnnn nnnnnnnnnn nnnnnnnnnn
     2461 nnnnnnnnnn nnnnnnnnnn nnnnnnnnnn nnnnnnnnnn nnnnnnnnnn nnnnnnnnnn
     2521 nnnnnnnnnn nnnnnnnnnn nnnnnnnnnn nnnnnnnnnn nnnnnnnnnn nnncnnnnnn
     2581 nnnnnnnnnn nnnnnnnnnn nnnnnnnnnn nnnnnnnnnn nnnnnnnnnn nnnnnnnnnn
     2641 nnnnnnnnnn nnnnnnnnnn nnnnnnnnnn nnnnnnnnnn nnnnnnnnnn nnnnnnnnnn
     2701 nnnnnnnnnn nnnnnccttt gacgttggag tccacgttct ttaatagtgg actcttgttc
     2761 caaactggaa caacactcaa ccctatctcg ggctattctt ttgatttata agggattttg
     2821 ccgatttcgg cctattggtt aaaaaatgag ctgatttaac aaaaatttaa cgcgaatttt
     2881 aacaaaatat taacgtttac aattttatgg tgcactctca gtacaatctg ctctgatgcc
     2941 gcatagttaa gccagccccg acacccgcca acacccgctg acgcgccctg acgggcttgt
     3001 ctgctcccgg catccgctta cagacaagct gtgaccgtct ccgggagctg catgtgtcag
     3061 aggttttcac cgtcatcacc gaaacgcgcg agacgaaagg gcctcgtgat acgcctattt
     3121 ttataggtta atgtcatgat aataatggtt tcttagacgt caggtggcac ttttcgggga
     3181 aatgtgcgcg gaacccctat ttgtttattt ttctaaatac attcaaatat gtatccgctc
     3241 atgagacaat aaccctgata aatgcttcaa taatattgaa aaaggaagag tatgagtatt
     3301 caacatttcc gtgtcgccct tattcccttt tttgcggcat tttgccttcc tgtttttgct
     3361 cacccagaaa cgctggtgaa agtaaaagat gctgaagatc agttgggtgc acgagtgggt
     3421 tacatcgaac tggatctcaa cagcggtaag atccttgaga gttttcgccc cgaagaacgt
     3481 tttccaatga tgagcacttt taaagttctg ctatgtggcg cggtattatc ccgtattgac
     3541 gccgggcaag agcaactcgg tcgccgcata cactattctc agaatgactt ggttgagtac
     3601 tcaccagtca cagaaaagca tcttacggat ggcatgacag taagagaatt atgcagtgct
     3661 gccataacca tgagtgataa cactgcggcc aacttacttc tgacaacgat cggaggaccg
     3721 aaggagctaa ccgctttttt gcacaacatg ggggatcatg taactcgcct tgatcgttgg
     3781 gaaccggagc tgaatgaagc cataccaaac gacgagcgtg acaccacgat gcctgtagca
     3841 atggcaacaa cgttgcgcaa actattaact ggcgaactac ttactctagc ttcccggcaa
     3901 caattaatag actggatgga ggcggataaa gttgcaggac cacttctgcg ctcggccctt
     3961 ccggctggct ggtttattgc tgataaatct ggagccggtg agcgtgggtc tcgcggtatc
     4021 attgcagcac tggggccaga tggtaagccc tcccgtatcg tagttatcta cacgacgggg
     4081 agtcaggcaa ctatggatga acgaaataga cagatcgctg agataggtgc ctcactgatt
     4141 aagcattggt aactgtcaga ccaagtttac tcatatatac tttagattga tttaaaactt
     4201 catttttaat ttaaaaggat ctaggtgaag atcctttttg ataatctcat gaccaaaatc
     4261 ccttaacgtg agttttcgtt ccactgagcg tcagaccccg tagaaaagat caaaggatct
     4321 tcttgagatc ctttttttct gcgcgtaatc tgctgcttgc aaacaaaaaa accaccgcta
     4381 ccagcggtgg tttgtttgcc ggatcaagag ctaccaactc tttttccgaa ggtaactggc
     4441 ttcagcagag cgcagatacc aaatactgtc cttctagtgt agccgtagtt aggccaccac
     4501 ttcaagaact ctgtagcacc gcctacatac ctcgctctgc taatcctgtt accagtggct
     4561 gctgccagtg gcgataagtc gtgtcttacc gggttggact caagacgata gttaccggat
     4621 aaggcgcagc ggtcgggctg aacggggggt tcgtgcacac agcccagctt ggagcgaacg
     4681 acctacaccg aactgagata cctacagcgt gagctatgag aaagcgccac gcttcccgaa
     4741 gggagaaagg cggacaggta tccggtaagc ggcagggtcg gaacaggaga gcgcacgagg
     4801 gagcttccag ggggaaacgc ctggtatctt tatagtcctg tcgggtttcg ccacctctga
     4861 cttgagcgtc gatttttgtg atgctcgtca ggggggcgga gcctatggaa aaacgccagc
     4921 aacgcggcct ttttacggtt cctggccttt tgctggcctt ttgctcacat gt
//
