>Addgene plasmid #50364 | AAV phSyn1(S)-FlpE-bGHpA | addgene partial sequence | sequence record 77906 | BGH-rev 5'-TAGAAGGCACAGTCGAGG-3'
TTATATGCGTCTATTTATGTAGGATGAAAGGTAGTCTAGTACCTCCTGTGATATTATCCCATTCCATGCG
GGGTATCGTATGCTTCCTTCAGCACTACCCTTTAGCTGTTCTATATGCTGCCACTCCTCAATTGGATTAG
TCTCATCCTTCAATGCTATCATTTCCTTTGATATTGGATCATATGCATAGTACCGAGAAACTAGTGCGAA
GTAGTGATCAGGTATTGCTGTTATCTGATGAGTATACGTTGTCCTGGCCACGGCAGAAGCACGCTTATCG
CTCCAATTTCCCACAACATTAGTCAACTCCGTTAGGCCCTTCATTGACAGAAATGAGGTCATCAAATGTC
TTCCAATGTGAGATTTTGGGCCATTCTTTATAGCAAAGATTGGATAAGGCGCATTTTTCTTCAAAGCCTT
GTTGTACGATCTGACTAAGTTATCTTTTAATAATTGGTATTCCTGTTTGTTGCTTGAAGAATTGCCGGTC
CTATTTACTCGTTTTAGGACTGGTTCAGAATTCCTCAAAAATTCATCCAAATATACAAGTGGATCGATCC
TACCCCTTGCGCTAAAGAAGTATATGTGCCTACTAACGCTTGTCTTTGTCTCTGTCACTAAACACTGGAT
TATTACTCCCAGATACTTATTTTGGACTAATTTAAATGATTTCGGATCAACGTTCTTAATATCGCTGAAT
CTTCCACAATTGATGAAAGTAGCTAGGAAGAGGAATTGGTATAAAGTTTTTGTTTTTGTAAATCTCGAGG
TATACTCAAACGAATTTAGTATTTTCTCAGTGATCTCCCAGATGCTTTCACCCTCACTTAGAAGTGCTTT
AAGCATTTTTTTACTGTGGCTATTTCCCTTATCTGCTTCTTCCGATGA
